>Addgene plasmid #234694 | p371_DG | addgene full sequence | sequence record 471238 | Addgene NGS Result
TTGAGATCCTTTTTTTCTGCGCGTAATCTGCTGCTTGCAAACAAAAAAACCACCGCTACCAGCGGTGGTT
TGTTTGCCGGATCAAGAGCTACCAACTCTTTTTCCGAAGGTAACTGGCTTCAGCAGAGCGCAGATACCAA
ATACTGTCCTTCTAGTGTAGCCGTAGTTAGGCCACCACTTCAAGAACTCTGTAGCACCGCCTACATACCT
CGCTCTGCTAATCCTGTTACCAGTGGCTGCTGCCAGTGGCGATAAGTCGTGTCTTACCGGGTTGGACTCA
AGACGATAGTTACCGGATAAGGCGCAGCGGTCGGGCTGAACGGGGGGTTCGTGCACACAGCCCAGCTTGG
AGCGAACGACCTACACCGAACTGAGATACCTACAGCGTGAGCTATGAGAAAGCGCCACGCTTCCCGAAGG
GAGAAAGGCGGACAGGTATCCGGTAAGCGGCAGGGTCGGAACAGGAGAGCGCACGAGGGAGCTTCCAGGG
GGAAACGCCTGGTATCTTTATAGTCCTGTCGGGTTTCGCCACCTCTGACTTGAGCGTCGATTTTTGTGAT
GCTCGTCAGGGGGGCGGAGCCTATGGAAAAACGCCAGCAACGCGGCCTTTTTACGGTTCCTGGCCTTTTG
CTGGCCTTTTGCTCACATGTTCTTTCCTGCGTTATCCCCTGATTCTGTGGATAACCGTATTACCGCCTTT
GAGTGAGCTGATACCGCTCGCCGCAGCCGAACGACCGAGCGCAGCGAGTCAGTGAGCGAGGAAGCGGAAG
AGCGCCTGATGCGGTATTTTCTCCTTACGCATCTGTGCGGTATTTCACACCGCAATGGTGCACTCTCAGT
ACAATCTGCTCTGATGCCGCATAGTTAAGCCAGTATACACTCCGCTATCGCTACGTGACTGGGTCATGGC
TGCGCCCCGACACCCGCCAACACCCGCTGACGCGCCCTGACGGGCTTGTCTGCTCCCGGCATCCGCTTAC
AGACAAGCTGTGACCGTCTCCGGGAGCTGCATGTGTCAGAGGTTTTCACCGTCATCACCGAAACGCGCGA
GGCAGCTGCGGTAAAGCTCATCAGCGTGGTCGTGAAGCGATTCACAGATGTCTGCCTGTTCATCCGCGTC
CAGCTCGTTGAGTTTCTCCAGAAGCGTTAATGTCTGGCTTCTGATAAAGCGGGCCATGTTAAGGGCGGTT
TTTTCCTGTTTGGTCACTGATGCCTCCGTGTAAGGGGGATTTCTGTTCATGGGGGTAATGATACCGATGA
AACGAGAGAGGATGCTCACGATACGGGTTACTGATGATGAACATGCCCGGTTACTGGAACGTTGTGAGGG
TAAACAACTGGCGGTATGGATGCGGCGGGACCAGAGAAAAATCACTCAGGGTCAATGCCAGCGCTTCGTT
AATACAGATGTAGGTGTTCCACAGGGTAGCCAGCAGCATCCTGCGATGCAGATCCGGAACATAATGGTGC
AGGGCGCTGACTTCCGCGTTTCCAGACTTTACGAAACACGGAAACCGAAGACCATTCATGTTGTTGCTCA
GGTCGCAGACGTTTTGCAGCAGCAGTCGCTTCACGTTCGCTCGCGTATCGGTGATTCATTCTGCTAACCA
GTAAGGCAACCCCGCCAGCCTAGCCGGGTCCTCAACGACAGGAGCACGATCATGCGCACCCGTGGGGCCG
CCATGCCGGCGATAATGGCCTGCTTCTCGCCGAAACGTTTGGTGGCGGGACCAGTGACGAAGGCTTGAGC
GAGGGCGTGCAAGATTCCGAATACCGCAAGCGACAGGCCGATCATCGTCGCGCTCCAGCGAAAGCGGTCC
TCGCCGAAAATGACCCAGAGCGCTGCCGGCACCTGTCCTACGAGTTGCATGATAAAGAAGACAGTCATAA
GTGCGGCGACGATAGTCATGCCCCGCGCCCACCGGAAGGAGCTGACTGGGTTGAAGGCTCTCAAGGGCAT
CGGTCGAGATCCCGGTGCCTAATGAGTGAGCTAACTTACATTAATTGCGTTGCGCTCACTGCCCGCTTTC
CAGTCGGGAAACCTGTCGTGCCAGCTGCATTAATGAATCGGCCAACGCGCGGGGAGAGGCGGTTTGCGTA
TTGGGCGCCAGGGTGGTTTTTCTTTTCACCAGTGAGACGGGCAACAGCTGATTGCCCTTCACCGCCTGGC
CCTGAGAGAGTTGCAGCAAGCGGTCCACGCTGGTTTGCCCCAGCAGGCGAAAATCCTGTTTGATGGTGGT
TAACGGCGGGATATAACATGAGCTGTCTTCGGTATCGTCGTATCCCACTACCGAGATATCCGCACCAACG
CGCAGCCCGGACTCGGTAATGGCGCGCATTGCGCCCAGCGCCATCTGATCGTTGGCAACCAGCATCGCAG
TGGGAACGATGCCCTCATTCAGCATTTGCATGGTTTGTTGAAAACCGGACATGGCACTCCAGTCGCCTTC
CCGTTCCGCTATCGGCTGAATTTGATTGCGAGTGAGATATTTATGCCAGCCAGCCAGACGCAGACGCGCC
GAGACAGAACTTAATGGGCCCGCTAACAGCGCGATTTGCTGGTGACCCAATGCGACCAGATGCTCCACGC
CCAGTCGCGTACCGTCTTCATGGGAGAAAATAATACTGTTGATGGGTGTCTGGTCAGAGACATCAAGAAA
TAACGCCGGAACATTAGTGCAGGCAGCTTCCACAGCAATGGCATCCTGGTCATCCAGCGGATAGTTAATG
ATCAGCCCACTGACGCGTTGCGCGAGAAGATTGTGCACCGCCGCTTTACAGGCTTCGACGCCGCTTCGTT
CTACCATCGACACCACCACGCTGGCACCCAGTTGATCGGCGCGAGATTTAATCGCCGCGACAATTTGCGA
CGGCGCGTGCAGGGCCAGACTGGAGGTGGCAACGCCAATCAGCAACGACTGTTTGCCCGCCAGTTGTTGT
GCCACGCGGTTGGGAATGTAATTCAGCTCCGCCATCGCCGCTTCCACTTTTTCCCGCGTTTTCGCAGAAA
CGTGGCTGGCCTGGTTCACCACGCGGGAAACGGTCTGATAAGAGACACCGGCATACTCTGCGACATCGTA
TAACGTTACTGGTTTCACATTCACCACCCTGAATTGACTCTCTTCCGGGCGCTATCATGCCATACCGCGA
AAGGTTTTGCGCCATTCGATGGTGTCCGGGATCTCGACGCTCTCCCTTATGCGACTCCTGCATTAGGAAG
CAGCCCAGTAGTAGGTTGAGGCCGTTGAGCACCGCCGCCGCAAGGAATGGTGCATGCAAGGAGATGGCGC
CCAACAGTCCCCCGGCCACGGGGCCTGCCACCATACCCACGCCGAAACAAGCGCTCATGAGCCCGAAGTG
GCGAGCCCGATCTTCCCCATCGGTGATGTCGGCGATATAGGCGCCAGCAACCGCACCTGTGGCGCCGGTG
ATGCCGGCCACGATGCGTCCGGCGTAGAGGATCGAGATCTCGATCCCGCGAAATTAATACGACTCACTAT
AGGGGAATTGTGAGCGGATAACAATTCCCCTCTAGAAATAATTTTGTTTAACTTTAAGAAGGAGATATAC
CATGGGTCATATGCGAGACCGCCTGGCTCTAGTAGCGATCTACACTAGCACTATCAGCGTTATTAGCTGC
CGCCGCTGCCGCCGGTGCTATGGCGCGCCACGCTGCGTTCATACTGTTCCACCACGGTATAATCTTCGTT
ATGGCTCGTAATATCCAGTTTGCGATCAATGTTAAACGCGCCCGGCATCTGCACCGGTTTTTTCGCGCGA
TAGGTGGTTTTAAAATCCGCCAGATAGCGGCCGCCATCTTTCAGGCGCAGCGCCATTTTAATATCGCCTT
TCAGCACCACATCTTCCGGATACAGGCGTTCGGTGCTCGCTTCCCAGCCCATCGTTTTTTTCTGCATCAC
CGGGCCATCCGGCGGAAAGTTGGTGCCGCGCAGTTTCACTTTATAAATCAGGGTGCCATCTTCCAGGCTC
GTATCTTGCGCCACGCTCACCGCGCCGCCATCTTCAAAGTTCATCACGCGTTCCCATTTAAAGCCTTCCG
GAAAGCTCTGTTTCCAATAATCCGGAATATCCGCCGGATGTTTGGTAAACGCGCGGCTGCCATACATAAA
CTGCGGGCTCAGAATATCCCAGCTAAACGGCAGCGGGCCGCCTTTGGTCACGCGCAGTTTCGCGGTCTGC
GTGCCTTCATACGGGCGGCCTTCGCCTTCGCCTTCAATTTCAAATTCATGGCCGTTCATGCTGCCTTCCA
TGTGCACTTTAAAGCGCATAAATTCTTTAATCACCGCTTCGGTGCTATCCATCTAGTATTTCTCCTCTTT
CTCTAGTATGTGTACACAACATACGGCCGGAAGCATAAAGTGTAAAGCCTGGGGTGCCTAATGAGTGAGC
TAACTCACATTAATTGCGTTGCGCTCACTGCCCGCTTTCCAGTCGGGAAACCTGTCGTGCCAGCTGCATT
AATGAATCGGCCAACGCGCGGGGAGAGGCGGTTTGCGTATTGGGTCTCAGGATCCTGCATCACGGGAGAT
GCACTAGTTGCCCTACCCGAGGGCGAGTCGGTACGCATCGCCGACATCGTGCCGGGTGCGCGGCCCAACA
GTGACAACGCCATCGACCTGAAAGTCCTTGACCGGCATGGCAATCCCGTGCTCGCCGACCGGCTGTTCCA
CTCCGGCGAGCATCCGGTGTACACGGTGCGTACGGTCGAAGGTCTGCGTGTGACGGGCACCGCGAACCAC
CCGTTGTTGTGTTTGGTCGACGTCGCCGGGGTGCCGACCCTGCTGTGGAAGCTGATCGACGAAATCAAGC
CGGGCGATTACGCGGTGATTCAACGCAGCGCATTCAGCGTCGACTGTGCAGGTTTTGCCCGCGGGAAACC
CGAATTTGCGCCCACAACCTACACAGTCGGCGTCCCTGGACTGGTGCGTTTCTTGGAAGCACACCACCGA
GATCCGGACGCCCAAGCTATCGCCGACGAGCTGACCGACGGGCGGTTCTACTACGCGAAAGTCGCCAGTG
TCACCGACGCCGGCGTGCAGCCGGTGTATAGCCTTCGTGTCGACACGGCAGACCACGCGTTTATCACGAA
CGGGTTCGTCAGCCACGCTACTGGCCTCACCGGTCTGAACTCAGGCCTCACGACAAATCCTGGTGTATCC
GCTTGGCAGGTCAACACAGCTTATACTGCGGGACAATTGGTCACATATAACGGCAAGACGTATAAATGTT
TGCAGCCCCACACCTCCTTGGCAGGATGGGAACCATCCAACGTTCCTGCCTTGTGGCAGCTTCAATAGCT
CGAGCACCACCACCACCACCACTGAGATCCGGCTGCTAACAAAGCCCGAAAGGAAGCTGAGTTGGCTGCT
GCCACCGCTGAGCAATAACTAGCATAACCCCTTGGGGCCTCTAAACGGGTCTTGAGGGGTTTTTTGCTGA
AAGGAGGAACTATATCCGGATTGGCGAATGGG
[124 nt withheld, positions 5493-5616]
C
[91 nt withheld, positions 5618-5708]
A
[49 nt withheld, positions 5710-5758]
CCTTTGACGTTGGAGTCCACGTTCTTT
[37 nt withheld, positions 5786-5822]
ACCCTATCTCGGTCTATTCTTTTGATTTATAAGGGATTTTGCCGATTTCGGCCTATTGGTTAAAAAATGA
GCTGATTTAACAAAAATTTAACGCGAATTTTAACAAAATATTAACGCTTACAATTTAGGTGGCACTTTTC
GGGGAAATGTGCGCGGAACCCCTATTTGTTTATTTTTCTAAATACATTCAAATATGTATCCGCTCATGAA
TTAATTCTTAGAAAAACTCATCGAGCATCAAATGAAACTGCAATTTATTCATATCAGGATTATCAATACC
ATATTTTTGAAAAAGCCGTTTCTGTAATGAAGGAGAAAACTCACCGAGGCAGTTCCATAGGATGGCAAGA
TCCTGGTATCGGTCTGCGATTCCGACTCGTCCAACATCAATACAACCTATTAATTTCCCCTCGTCAAAAA
TAAGGTTATCAAGTGAGAAATCACCATGAGTGACGACTGAATCCGGTGAGAATGGCAAAAGTTTATGCAT
TTCTTTCCAGACTTGTTCAACAGGCCAGCCATTACGCTCGTCATCAAAATCACTCGCATCAACCAAACCG
TTATTCATTCGTGATTGCGCCTGAGCGAGACGAAATACGCGATCGCTGTTAAAAGGACAATTACAAACAG
GAATCGAATGCAACCGGCGCAGGAACACTGCCAGCGCATCAACAATATTTTCACCTGAATCAGGATATTC
TTCTAATACCTGGAATGCTGTTTTCCCGGGGATCGCAGTGGTGAGTAACCATGCATCATCAGGAGTACGG
ATAAAATGCTTGATGGTCGGAAGAGGCATAAATTCCGTCAGCCAGTTTAGTCTGACCATCTCATCTGTAA
CATCATTGGCAACGCTACCTTTGCCATGTTTCAGAAACAACTCTGGCGCATCGGGCTTCCCATACAATCG
ATAGATTGTCGCACCTGATTGCCCGACATTATCGCGAGCCCATTTATACCCATATAAATCAGCATCCATG
TTGGAATTTAATCGCGGCCTAGAGCAAGACGTTTCCCGTTGAATATGGCTCATAACACCCCTTGTATTAC
TGTTTATGTAAGCAGACAGTTTTATTGTTCATGACCAAAATCCCTTAACGTGAGTTTTCGTTCCACTGAG
CGTCAGACCCCGTAGAAAAGATCAAAGGATCTTC
Features (pLannotate 1.2.2; 24 found; start..end, strand, type, name):
      1..589     +  rep_origin     ori: high-copy-number ColE1/pMB1/pBR322/pUC origin of replication
    775..914     -  misc_feature   bom: basis of mobility region from pBR322
   1016..1207    -  CDS            rop: Rop protein, which maintains plasmids at low copy number; rop
   1224..1604    +  CDS            YPB1_ECOLX: Protein predicted: Swiss-Prot protein existence level 4. From Escherichia coli.
   1676..1967    -  CDS            TcR (fragment): tetracycline efflux protein; tet; confers resistance to tetracycline
   1982..2003    -  protein_bind   CAP binding site: CAP binding activates transcription in the presence of cAMP. E. coli catabolite activator protein
   2016..3098    -  CDS            lacI: lac repressor; lacI; The lac repressor binds to the lac operator to inhibit transcription in E. coli. This inhibition can be relieved by adding lactose or isopropyl-β-D-thiogalactopyranoside (IPTG).
   3099..3176    -  promoter       lacI promoter: lacI
   3184..3463    -  CDS            TcR (fragment): tetracycline efflux protein; tet; confers resistance to tetracycline
   3485..3503    +  promoter       T7 promoter: promoter for bacteriophage T7 RNA polymerase
   3504..3528    +  protein_bind   lac operator: The lac repressor binds to the lac operator to inhibit transcription in E. coli. This inhibition can be relieved by adding lactose or isopropyl-β-D-thiogalactopyranoside (IPTG). lac repressor encoded by lacI
   3543..3565    +  RBS            RBS: efficient ribosome binding site from bacteriophage T7 gene 10 (Olins and Rangwala, 1989)
   3648..4310    -  CDS            mScarlet: mScarlet is a basic (constitutively fluorescent) red fluorescent protein published in 2016, derived from synthetic construct. It has moderate acid sensitivity.
   4357..4386    -  promoter       lac promoter: promoter for the E. coli lac operon
   4401..4422    -  protein_bind   CAP binding site: CAP binding activates transcription in the presence of cAMP. E. coli catabolite activator protein
   4435..4524    -  CDS            lacI (fragment): lac repressor; lacI; The lac repressor binds to the lac operator to inhibit transcription in E. coli. This inhibition can be relieved by adding lactose or isopropyl-β-D-thiogalactopyranoside (IPTG).
   4536..5129    +  CDS            Mxe GyrA intein: modified GyrA intein (Southworth et al., 1999); Mycobacterium xenopi gyrA; N-terminal cleavage of this intein can be induced by thiols.
   5160..5315    +  CDS            CBD: chitin binding domain from chitinase A1 (Watanabe et al., 1994); Bacillus circulans chiA
   5325..5342    +  CDS            9xHis (fragment): 9xHis affinity tag
   5352..5401    +  CDS            SET1 (fragment): solubility-enhancement tag derived from T7 phage gene 10B
   5409..5456    +  terminator     T7 terminator: transcription terminator for bacteriophage T7 RNA polymerase
   5493..5921    +  rep_origin     f1 ori (sequence partly withheld): f1 bacteriophage origin of replication; arrow indicates direction of (+) strand synthesis
   5974..6031    +  promoter       AmpR promoter (fragment): bla
   6040..6855    -  CDS            KanR: aminoglycoside phosphotransferase; aph(3')-Ia; confers resistance to kanamycin in bacteria or G418 (Geneticin®) in eukaryotes
