[The description below was written by a language model from this plasmid's Addgene catalogue record and pLannotate feature annotations shown in this document.]
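Description:
p371_DG is an empty bacterial expression backbone derived from pET28b and "domesticated" for Golden Gate assembly, part of a set of pre-assembled pET28b-based vectors for protein engineering and expression. It is maintained in E. coli under kanamycin selection (KanR, aminoglycoside phosphotransferase). It replicates from a ColE1/pBR322-type origin accompanied by the bom region and the rop gene, consistent with the low copy number listed in the record. An f1 origin is also present, and the plasmid carries its own lacI gene with its promoter.

The expression cassette follows the standard pET layout: a T7 promoter with an adjacent lac operator and the T7 gene 10 ribosome binding site at the 5' end, and a T7 terminator at the 3' end, giving IPTG-inducible expression in hosts that supply T7 RNA polymerase. Between the RBS and the downstream tag sits a reverse-oriented dropout cassette in which a lac promoter with a CAP binding site drives a red fluorescent protein (mScarlet3 according to the depositor, annotated as mScarlet). BsaI sites flank this cassette. Successful assembly replaces it with the gene of interest and destroys the BsaI sites, so correct clones can be recognised by loss of red colour.

The inserted coding sequence is placed upstream of an Mxe GyrA intein followed by the Bacillus circulans chitin binding domain. This allows capture of the fusion protein on chitin resin and release of the target by thiol-induced cleavage at the intein's N-terminus. A short His-tag fragment is annotated after the CBD, likely a pET28b remnant, though the record does not say whether it is translated. No insert is present in the deposited plasmid.
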