Addgene plasmid #234694: p371_DG
Purpose: (Empty Backbone) Golden gate domesticated pET28b with Intein-Chitin binding domain
Depositing lab: Matthew Wohlever. Depositing organization: University of Pittsburgh (University, School of Medicine, and Cancer Institute). Publication: A suite of pre-assembled, pET28b-based Golden Gate vectors for efficient protein engineering and expression. Gaur D, Wohlever ML. Protein Sci. 2025 Apr;34(4):e70106. doi: 10.1002/pro.70106. PubMed 40130802.
Backbone
  Vector backbone: pET28b
  Vector type: Bacterial Expression
  Tag / fusion protein: Intein-Chitin binding domain (C terminal on backbone)
Growth in bacteria
  Bacterial resistance: Kanamycin, 50 μg/mL
  Growth temperature: 37°C
  Growth strain: DH5alpha
  Copy number: Low Copy
Gene/Insert
  Gene/Insert name: None
  Mutation: No
  Tag / fusion protein: Intein-Chitin binding domain (C terminal on backbone)
Terms and licenses: Academic/Nonprofit Terms; Industry Terms: Not Available to Industry
Depositor comments: The construct features a self-cleavable intein followed by a chitin-binding domain at the C-terminus. BsaI recognition sites flank mScarlet3 to enable easy visualization of successful cloning through loss of red color. 5' Cloning Site: BsaI (destroyed), 3' Cloning Site: BsaI (destroyed).
How to cite: p371_DG was a gift from Matthew Wohlever (Addgene plasmid # 234694 ; http://n2t.net/addgene:234694 ; RRID:Addgene_234694)
